Addgene plasmid #82721: pGEX-4T-1 3xFlag-CREB
Purpose: Expresses human CREB
Depositing lab: Kevin Janes. Depositing organization: University of Virginia. Publication: Profiling Subcellular Protein Phosphatase Responses to Coxsackievirus B3 Infection of Cardiomyocytes. Shah M, Smolko CM, Kinicki S, Chapman ZD, Brautigan DL, Janes KA. Mol Cell Proteomics. 2017 Apr;16(4 suppl 1):S244-S262. doi: 10.1074/mcp.O116.063487. Epub 2017 Feb 7. PubMed 28174228.
Backbone
  Vector backbone: pGEX-4T-1
  Backbone size w/o insert (bp): 5053
  Total vector size (bp): 6079
  Vector type: Bacterial Expression
Growth in bacteria
  Bacterial resistance: Ampicillin, 100 μg/mL
  Growth temperature: 37°C
  Growth strain: DH5alpha
  Growth instructions: Use strain BL21 for protein expression
  Copy number: Unknown
Gene/Insert
  Gene/Insert name: CREB (alt name: cAMP responsive element binding protein 1)
  Species: H. sapiens (human)
  Insert size (bp): 1026
  GenBank ID: NM_134442.4
  Entrez Gene: CREB1 (a.k.a. CREB, CREB-1)
  Tag / fusion protein: 3XFLAG (N terminal on insert); GST (N terminal on insert)
  Cloning method: Restriction Enzyme; 5′ cloning site BamHI (not destroyed); 3′ cloning site EcoRI (not destroyed)
  Sequencing primers: 5′ pGEX 5'; 3′ pGEX 3'
Terms and licenses: Academic/Nonprofit Terms; Industry Terms: Not Available to Industry
How to cite: pGEX-4T-1 3xFlag-CREB was a gift from Kevin Janes (Addgene plasmid # 82721 ; http://n2t.net/addgene:82721 ; RRID:Addgene_82721)
