[The description below was written by a language model from this plasmid's Addgene catalogue record and pLannotate feature annotations shown in this document.]
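Description:
pGEX-4T-1 3xFlag-CREB is a bacterial expression plasmid built on the pGEX-4T-1 backbone for producing recombinant human CREB (CREB1, cAMP responsive element binding protein 1) in E. coli as a GST fusion. It replicates from a ColE1/pMB1-type origin and is selected with ampicillin through the β-lactamase (AmpR) gene and its own promoter. The catalogue lists a total size of 6079 bp, while the sequenced record behind the feature table is 6,073 nt, a minor discrepancy. The record indicates propagation in a cloning strain, with BL21 recommended for protein expression.

The expression cassette is driven by the tac promoter, a strong trp/lac hybrid, followed by a lac operator. The plasmid also carries lacI with its own promoter, so the lac repressor keeps transcription off until it is relieved by IPTG. Downstream lies the Schistosoma japonicum glutathione S-transferase coding sequence, then a 3xFLAG epitope (annotated only as a fragment in the feature table), and then the roughly 1 kb human CREB1 open reading frame, inserted between the BamHI and EcoRI sites, both of which are retained. The resulting protein has GST and 3xFLAG at the N terminus of CREB, allowing glutathione-affinity purification and anti-FLAG detection or capture. Remaining annotations (lacZα with lac promoter elements, and rop, bom and yciV fragments) are backbone remnants rather than functional payload.

CREB is a phosphorylation-dependent transcription factor. The associated publication concerns profiling protein phosphatase responses, which suggests the purified tagged protein served as an assay reagent, though the record itself states only that the plasmid expresses human CREB.
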