Features (pLannotate 1.2.2; 18 found; start..end, strand, type, name):
    102..130     +  promoter       tac promoter: strong E. coli promoter; hybrid between the trp and lac UV5 promoters
    138..154     +  protein_bind   lac operator: The lac repressor binds to the lac operator to inhibit transcription in E. coli. This inhibition can be relieved by adding lactose or isopropyl-β-D-thiogalactopyranoside (IPTG). lac repressor encoded by lacI
    177..830     +  CDS            GST26_SCHJA: Experimental evidence at protein level: Swiss-Prot protein existence level 1. GST isoenzymes appear to play a central role in the parasite detoxification system. Other functions are also suspected including a role in increasing the solubility of haematin in the parasite gut. From Schistosoma japonicum (Blood fluke).
    906..932     +  CDS            3xFLAG (fragment): three tandem FLAG® epitope tags
    936..1958    +  CDS            CREB1: CREB1_HUMAN - Experimental evidence at protein level: Swiss-Prot protein existence level 1. Phosphorylation-dependent transcription factor that stimulates transcription upon binding to the DNA cAMP response element (CRE), a sequence present in many viral and cellular promoters. Transcription activation is enhanced by the TORC coactivators which act independently of Ser-119 phosphorylation. Involved in different cellular processes including the synchronization of circadian rhythmicity and the differentiation of adipose cells. From Homo sapiens (Human).
   2009..2048    +  CDS            rop (fragment): Rop protein, which maintains plasmids at low copy number; rop
   2150..2190    +  misc_feature   bom (fragment): basis of mobility region from pBR322
   2295..2399    +  promoter       AmpR promoter: bla
   2400..3260    +  CDS            AmpR: β-lactamase; bla; confers resistance to ampicillin, carbenicillin, and related antibiotics
   3431..4019    +  rep_origin     ori: high-copy-number ColE1/pMB1/pBR322/pUC origin of replication
   4205..4256    -  misc_feature   bom (fragment): basis of mobility region from pBR322
   4263..4340    +  promoter       lacI promoter: lacI
   4341..5423    +  CDS            lacI: lac repressor; lacI; The lac repressor binds to the lac operator to inhibit transcription in E. coli. This inhibition can be relieved by adding lactose or isopropyl-β-D-thiogalactopyranoside (IPTG).
   5436..5457    +  protein_bind   CAP binding site: CAP binding activates transcription in the presence of cAMP. E. coli catabolite activator protein
   5472..5502    +  promoter       lac promoter: promoter for the E. coli lac operon
   5510..5526    +  protein_bind   lac operator: The lac repressor binds to the lac operator to inhibit transcription in E. coli. This inhibition can be relieved by adding lactose or isopropyl-β-D-thiogalactopyranoside (IPTG). lac repressor encoded by lacI
   5546..5719    +  CDS            lacZα: LacZα fragment of β-galactosidase; lacZ fragment
   5983..26      -  CDS            yciV (fragment) (across the origin): RNAAM_ECOLI - Also known as trpH From Escherichia coli (strain K12).
>Addgene plasmid #82721 | pGEX-4T-1 3xFlag-CREB | addgene full sequence | sequence record 378069 | Addgene NGS Result
ATCACTGCATAATTCGTGTCGCTCAAGGCGCACTCCCGTTCTGGATAATGTTTTTTGCGCCGACATCATA
ACGGTTCTGGCAAATATTCTGAAATGAGCTGTTGACAATTAATCATCGGCTCGTATAATGTGTGGAATTG
TGAGCGGATAACAATTTCACACAGGAAACAGTATTCATGTCCCCTATACTAGGTTATTGGAAAATTAAGG
GCCTTGTGCAACCCACTCGACTTCTTTTGGAATATCTTGAAGAAAAATATGAAGAGCATTTGTATGAGCG
CGATGAAGGTGATAAATGGCGAAACAAAAAGTTTGAATTGGGTTTGGAGTTTCCCAATCTTCCTTATTAT
ATTGATGGTGATGTTAAATTAACACAGTCTATGGCCATCATACGTTATATAGCTGACAAGCACAACATGT
TGGGTGGTTGTCCAAAAGAGCGTGCAGAGATTTCAATGCTTGAAGGAGCGGTTTTGGATATTAGATACGG
TGTTTCGAGAATTGCATATAGTAAAGACTTTGAAACTCTCAAAGTTGATTTTCTTAGCAAGCTACCTGAA
ATGCTGAAAATGTTCGAAGATCGTTTATGTCATAAAACATATTTAAATGGTGATCATGTAACCCATCCTG
ACTTCATGTTGTATGACGCTCTTGATGTTGTTTTATACATGGACCCAATGTGCCTGGATGCGTTCCCAAA
ATTAGTTTGTTTTAAAAAACGTATTGAAGCTATCCCACAAATTGATAAGTACTTGAAATCCAGCAAGTAT
ATAGCATGGCCTTTGCAGGGCTGGCAAGCCACGTTTGGTGGTGGCGACCATCCTCCAAAATCGGATCTGG
TTCCGCGTGGATCTATGGATTACAAGGATGACGACGATAAGGATTACAAGGATGACGACGATAAGGATTA
CAAGGATGACGACGATAAGGGATCCATGACCATGGAATCTGGAGCCGAGAACCAGCAGAGTGGAGATGCA
GCTGTAACAGAAGCTGAAAACCAACAAATGACAGTTCAAGCCCAGCCACAGATTGCCACATTAGCCCAGG
TATCTATGCCAGCAGCTCATGCAACATCATCTGCTCCCACCGTAACTCTAGTACAGCTGCCCAATGGGCA
GACAGTTCAAGTCCATGGAGTCATTCAGGCGGCCCAGCCATCAGTTATTCAGTCTCCACAAGTCCAAACA
GTTCAGTCTTCCTGTAAGGACTTAAAAAGACTTTTCTCCGGAACACAGATTTCAACTATTGCAGAAAGTG
AAGATTCACAGGAGTCAGTGGATAGTGTAACTGATTCCCAAAAGCGAAGGGAAATTCTTTCAAGGAGGCC
TTCCTACAGGAAAATTTTGAATGACTTATCTTCTGATGCACCAGGAGTGCCAAGGATTGAAGAAGAGAAG
TCTGAAGAGGAGACTTCAGCACCTGCCATCACCACTGTAACGGTGCCAACTCCAATTTACCAAACTAGCA
GTGGACAGTATATTGCCATTACCCAGGGAGGAGCAATACAGCTGGCTAACAATGGTACCGATGGGGTACA
GGGCCTGCAAACATTAACCATGACCAATGCAGCAGCCACTCAGCCGGGTACTACCATTCTACAGTATGCA
CAGACCACTGATGGACAGCAGATCTTAGTGCCCAGCAACCAAGTTGTTGTTCAAGCTGCCTCTGGAGACG
TACAAACATACCAGATTCGCACAGCACCCACTAGCACTATTGCCCCTGGAGTTGTTATGGCATCCTCCCC
AGCACTTCCTACACAGCCTGCTGAAGAAGCAGCACGAAAGAGAGAGGTCCGTCTAATGAAGAACAGGGAA
GCAGCTCGAGAGTGTCGTAGAAAGAAGAAAGAATATGTGAAATGTTTAGAAAACAGAGTGGCAGTGCTTG
AAAATCAAAACAAGACATTGATTGAGGAGCTAAAAGCACTTAAGGACCTTTACTGCCACAAATCAGATTA
AGAATTCCCGGGTCGACTCGAGCGGCCGCATCGTGACTGACTGACGATCTGCCTCGCGCGTTTCGGTGAT
GACGGTGAAAACCTCTGACACATGCAGCTCCCGGAGACGGTCACAGCTTGTCTGTAAGCGGATGCCGGGA
GCAGACAAGCCCGTCAGGGCGCGTCAGCGGGTGTTGGCGGGTGTCGGGGCGCAGCCATGACCCAGTCACG
TAGCGATAGCGGAGTGTATAATTCTTGAAGACGAAAGGGCCTCGTGATACGCCTATTTTTATAGGTTAAT
GTCATGATAATAATGGTTTCTTAGACGTCAGGTGGCACTTTTCGGGGAAATGTGCGCGGAACCCCTATTT
GTTTATTTTTCTAAATACATTCAAATATGTATCCGCTCATGAGACAATAACCCTGATAAATGCTTCAATA
ATATTGAAAAAGGAAGAGTATGAGTATTCAACATTTCCGTGTCGCCCTTATTCCCTTTTTTGCGGCATTT
TGCCTTCCTGTTTTTGCTCACCCAGAAACGCTGGTGAAAGTAAAAGATGCTGAAGATCAGTTGGGTGCAC
GAGTGGGTTACATCGAACTGGATCTCAACAGCGGTAAGATCCTTGAGAGTTTTCGCCCCGAAGAACGTTT
TCCAATGATGAGCACTTTTAAAGTTCTGCTATGTGGCGCGGTATTATCCCGTGTTGACGCCGGGCAAGAG
CAACTCGGTCGCCGCATACACTATTCTCAGAATGACTTGGTTGAGTACTCACCAGTCACAGAAAAGCATC
TTACGGATGGCATGACAGTAAGAGAATTATGCAGTGCTGCCATAACCATGAGTGATAACACTGCGGCCAA
CTTACTTCTGACAACGATCGGAGGACCGAAGGAGCTAACCGCTTTTTTGCACAACATGGGGGATCATGTA
ACTCGCCTTGATCGTTGGGAACCGGAGCTGAATGAAGCCATACCAAACGACGAGCGTGACACCACGATGC
CTGCAGCAATGGCAACAACGTTGCGCAAACTATTAACTGGCGAACTACTTACTCTAGCTTCCCGGCAACA
ATTAATAGACTGGATGGAGGCGGATAAAGTTGCAGGACCACTTCTGCGCTCGGCCCTTCCGGCTGGCTGG
TTTATTGCTGATAAATCTGGAGCCGGTGAGCGTGGGTCTCGCGGTATCATTGCAGCACTGGGGCCAGATG
GTAAGCCCTCCCGTATCGTAGTTATCTACACGACGGGGAGTCAGGCAACTATGGATGAACGAAATAGACA
GATCGCTGAGATAGGTGCCTCACTGATTAAGCATTGGTAACTGTCAGACCAAGTTTACTCATATATACTT
TAGATTGATTTAAAACTTCATTTTTAATTTAAAAGGATCTAGGTGAAGATCCTTTTTGATAATCTCATGA
CCAAAATCCCTTAACGTGAGTTTTCGTTCCACTGAGCGTCAGACCCCGTAGAAAAGATCAAAGGATCTTC
TTGAGATCCTTTTTTTCTGCGCGTAATCTGCTGCTTGCAAACAAAAAAACCACCGCTACCAGCGGTGGTT
TGTTTGCCGGATCAAGAGCTACCAACTCTTTTTCCGAAGGTAACTGGCTTCAGCAGAGCGCAGATACCAA
ATACTGTCCTTCTAGTGTAGCCGTAGTTAGGCCACCACTTCAAGAACTCTGTAGCACCGCCTACATACCT
CGCTCTGCTAATCCTGTTACCAGTGGCTGCTGCCAGTGGCGATAAGTCGTGTCTTACCGGGTTGGACTCA
AGACGATAGTTACCGGATAAGGCGCAGCGGTCGGGCTGAACGGGGGGTTCGTGCACACAGCCCAGCTTGG
AGCGAACGACCTACACCGAACTGAGATACCTACAGCGTGAGCTATGAGAAAGCGCCACGCTTCCCGAAGG
GAGAAAGGCGGACAGGTATCCGGTAAGCGGCAGGGTCGGAACAGGAGAGCGCACGAGGGAGCTTCCAGGG
GGAAACGCCTGGTATCTTTATAGTCCTGTCGGGTTTCGCCACCTCTGACTTGAGCGTCGATTTTTGTGAT
GCTCGTCAGGGGGGCGGAGCCTATGGAAAAACGCCAGCAACGCGGCCTTTTTACGGTTCCTGGCCTTTTG
CTGGCCTTTTGCTCACATGTTCTTTCCTGCGTTATCCCCTGATTCTGTGGATAACCGTATTACCGCCTTT
GAGTGAGCTGATACCGCTCGCCGCAGCCGAACGACCGAGCGCAGCGAGTCAGTGAGCGAGGAAGCGGAAG
AGCGCCTGATGCGGTATTTTCTCCTTACGCATCTGTGCGGTATTTCACACCGCATAAATTCCGACACCAT
CGAATGGCGCAAAACCTTTCGCGGTATGGCATGATAGCGCCCGGAAGAGAGTCAATTCAGGGTGGTGAAT
GTGAAACCAGTAACGTTATACGATGTCGCAGAGTATGCCGGTGTCTCTTATCAGACCGTTTCCCGCGTGG
TGAACCAGGCCAGCCACGTTTCTGCGAAAACGCGGGAAAAAGTGGAAGCGGCGATGGCGGAGCTGAATTA
CATTCCCAACCGCGTGGCACAACAACTGGCGGGCAAACAGTCGTTGCTGATTGGCGTTGCCACCTCCAGT
CTGGCCCTGCACGCGCCGTCGCAAATTGTCGCGGCGATTAAATCTCGCGCCGATCAACTGGGTGCCAGCG
TGGTGGTGTCGATGGTAGAACGAAGCGGCGTCGAAGCCTGTAAAGCGGCGGTGCACAATCTTCTCGCGCA
ACGCGTCAGTGGGCTGATCATTAACTATCCGCTGGATGACCAGGATGCCATTGCTGTGGAAGCTGCCTGC
ACTAATGTTCCGGCGTTATTTCTTGATGTCTCTGACCAGACACCCATCAACAGTATTATTTTCTCCCATG
AAGACGGTACGCGACTGGGCGTGGAGCATCTGGTCGCATTGGGTCACCAGCAAATCGCGCTGTTAGCGGG
CCCATTAAGTTCTGTCTCGGCGCGTCTGCGTCTGGCTGGCTGGCATAAATATCTCACTCGCAATCAAATT
CAGCCGATAGCGGAACGGGAAGGCGACTGGAGTGCCATGTCCGGTTTTCAACAAACCATGCAAATGCTGA
ATGAGGGCATCGTTCCCACTGCGATGCTGGTTGCCAACGATCAGATGGCGCTGGGCGCAATGCGCGCCAT
TACCGAGTCCGGGCTGCGCGTTGGTGCGGATATCTCGGTAGTGGGATACGACGATACCGAAGACAGCTCA
TGTTATATCCCGCCGTTAACCACCATCAAACAGGATTTTCGCCTGCTGGGGCAAACCAGCGTGGACCGCT
TGCTGCAACTCTCTCAGGGCCAGGCGGTGAAGGGCAATCAGCTGTTGCCCGTCTCACTGGTGAAAAGAAA
AACCACCCTGGCGCCCAATACGCAAACCGCCTCTCCCCGCGCGTTGGCCGATTCATTAATGCAGCTGGCA
CGACAGGTTTCCCGACTGGAAAGCGGGCAGTGAGCGCAACGCAATTAATGTAAGTTAGCTCACTCATTAG
GCACCCCAGGCTTTACACTTTATGCTTCCGGCTCGTATGTTGTGTGGAATTGTGAGCGGATAACAATTTC
ACACAGGAAACAGCTATGACCATGATTACGGATTCACTGGCCGTCGTTTTACAACGTCGTGACTGGGAAA
ACCCTGGCGTTACCCAACTTAATCGCCTTGCAGCACATCCCCCTTTCGCCAGCTGGCGTAATAGCGAAGA
GGCCCGCACCGATCGCCCTTCCCAACAGTTGCGCAGCCTGAATGGCGAATGGCGCTTTGCCTGGTTTCCG
GCACCAGAAGCGGTGCCGGAAAGCTGGCTGGAGTGCGATCTTCCTGAGGCCGATACTGTCGTCGTCCCCT
CAAACTGGCAGATGCACGGTTACGATGCGCCCATCTACACCAACGTGACCTATCCCATTACGGTCAATCC
GCCGTTTGTTCCCACGGAGAATCCGACGGGTTGTTACTCGCTCACATTTAATGTTGATGAAAGCTGGCTA
CAGGAAGGCCAGACGCGAATTATTTTTGATGGCGTTGGAATTAGCTTATCGACTGCACGGTGCACCAATG
CTTCTGGCGTCAGGCAGCCATCGGAAGCTGTGGTATGGCTGTGCAGGTCGTAA
