>Addgene plasmid #82721 | pGEX-4T-1 3xFlag-CREB | addgene partial sequence | sequence record 160982 | pGEX5 5'-GGGCTGGCAAGCCACGTTTGGTG-3'
CGCGTGGATCTATGGATTACAAGGATGACGACGATAAGGATTACAAGGATGACGACGATAAGGATTACAA
GGATGACGACGATAAGGGATCCATGACCATGGAATCTGGAGCCGAGAACCAGCAGAGTGGAGATGCAGCT
GTAACAGAAGCTGAAAACCAACAAATGACAGTTCAAGCCCAGCCACAGATTGCCACATTAGCCCAGGTAT
CTATGCCAGCAGCTCATGCAACATCATCTGCTCCCACCGTAACTCTAGTACAGCTGCCCAATGGGCAGAC
AGTTCAAGTCCATGGAGTCATTCAGGCGGCCCAGCCATCAGTTATTCAGTCTCCACAAGTCCAAACAGTT
CAGTCTTCCTGTAAGGACTTAAAAAGACTTTTCTCCGGAACACAGATTTCAACTATTGCAGAAAGTGAAG
ATTCACAGGAGTCAGTGGATAGTGTAACTGATTCCCAAAAGCGAAGGGAAATTCTTTCAAGGAGGCCTTC
CTACAGGAAAATTTTGAATGACTTATCTTCTGATGCACCAGGAGTGCCAAGGATTGAAGAAGAGAAGTCT
GAAGAGGAGACTTCAGCACCTGCCATCACCACTGTAACGGTGCCAACTCCAATTTACCAAACTAGCAGTG
GACAGTATATTGCCATTACCCAGGGAGGAGCAATACAGCTGGCTAACAATGGTACCGATGGGGTACAGGG
CCTGCAAACATTAACCATGACCAATGCAGCAGCCACTCAGCCGGGTACTACCATTCTACAGTATGCACAG
ACCACTGATGGACAGCAGATCT
