>Addgene plasmid #82721 | pGEX-4T-1 3xFlag-CREB | addgene partial sequence | sequence record 160983 | pGEX3 5'-CCGGGAGCTGCATGTGTCAGAGG-3'
GCAGATCGTCAGTCAGTCACGATGCGGCCGCTCGAGTCGACCCGGGAATTCTTAATCTGATTTGTGGCAG
TAAAGGTCCTTAAGTGCTTTTAGCTCCTCAATCAATGTCTTGTTTTGATTTTCAAGCACTGCCACTCTGT
TTTCTAAACATTTCACATATTCTTTCTTCTTTCTACGACACTCTCGAGCTGCTTCCCTGTTCTTCATTAG
ACGGACCTCTCTCTTTCGTGCTGCTTCTTCAGCAGGCTGTGTAGGAAGTGCTGGGGAGGATGCCATAACA
ACTCCAGGGGCAATAGTGCTAGTGGGTGCTGTGCGAATCTGGTATGTTTGTACGTCTCCAGAGGCAGCTT
GAACAACAACTTGGTTGCTGGGCACTAAGATCTGCTGTCCATCAGTGGTCTGTGCATACTGTAGAATGGT
AGTACCCGGCTGAGTGGCTGCTGCATTGGTCATGGTTAATGTTTGCAGGCCCTGTACCCCATCGGTACCA
TTGTTAGCCAGCTGTATTGCTCCTCCCTGGGTAATGGCAATATACTGTCCACTGCTAGTTTGGTAAATTG
GAGTTGGCACCGTTACAGTGGTGATGGCAGGTGCTGAAGTCTCCTCTTCAGACTTCTCTTCTTCAATCCT
TGGCACTCCTGGTGCATCAGAAGATAAGTCATTCAAAATTTTCCTGTAGGAAGGCCTCCTTGAAAGAATT
TCCCTTCGCTTTTGGGAATCAGTTACACTATCCACTGACTCCTGTGAATCTTCACTTTCTGCAATAGTTG
AA
